>Addgene plasmid #226167 | 3xFlag-tdMCP-Erk2 (pErk reporter) | addgene full sequence | sequence record 451895 | Addgene NGS Result
CTGGTAACAGGATTAGCAGAGCGAGGTATGTAGGCGGTGCTACAGAGTTCTTGAAGTGGTGGCCTAACTA
CGGCTACACTAGAAGAACAGTATTTGGTATCTGCGCTCTGCTGAAGCCAGTTACCTTCGGAAAAAGAGTT
GGTAGCTCTTGATCCGGCAAACAAACCACCGCTGGTAGCGGTGGTTTTTTTGTTTGCAAGCAGCAGATTA
CGCGCAGAAAAAAAGGATCTCAAGAAGATCCTTTGATCTTTTCTACGGGGTCTGACGCTCAGTGGAACGA
AAACTCACGTTAAGGGATTTTGGTCATGAGATTATCAAAAAGGATCTTCACCTAGATCCTTTTAAATTAA
AAATGAAGTTTTAAATCAATCTAAAGTATATATGAGTAAACTTGGTCTGACAGTTACCAATGCTTAATCA
GTGAGGCACCTATCTCAGCGATCTGTCTATTTCGTTCATCCATAGTTGCCTGACTCCCCGTCGTGTAGAT
AACTACGATACGGGAGGGCTTACCATCTGGCCCCAGTGCTGCAATGATACCGCGAGACCCACGCTCACCG
GCTCCAGATTTATCAGCAATAAACCAGCCAGCCGGAAGGGCCGAGCGCAGAAGTGGTCCTGCAACTTTAT
CCGCCTCCATCCAGTCTATTAATTGTTGCCGGGAAGCTAGAGTAAGTAGTTCGCCAGTTAATAGTTTGCG
CAACGTTGTTGCCATTGCTACAGGCATCGTGGTGTCACGCTCGTCGTTTGGTATGGCTTCATTCAGCTCC
GGTTCCCAACGATCAAGGCGAGTTACATGATCCCCCATGTTGTGCAAAAAAGCGGTTAGCTCCTTCGGTC
CTCCGATCGTTGTCAGAAGTAAGTTGGCCGCAGTGTTATCACTCATGGTTATGGCAGCACTGCATAATTC
TCTTACTGTCATGCCATCCGTAAGATGCTTTTCTGTGACTGGTGAGTACTCAACCAAGTCATTCTGAGAA
TAGTGTATGCGGCGACCGAGTTGCTCTTGCCCGGCGTCAATACGGGATAATACCGCGCCACATAGCAGAA
CTTTAAAAGTGCTCATCATTGGAAAACGTTCTTCGGGGCGAAAACTCTCAAGGATCTTACCGCTGTTGAG
ATCCAGTTCGATGTAACCCACTCGTGCACCCAACTGATCTTCAGCATCTTTTACTTTCACCAGCGTTTCT
GGGTGAGCAAAAACAGGAAGGCAAAATGCCGCAAAAAAGGGAATAAGGGCGACACGGAAATGTTGAATAC
TCATACTCTTCCTTTTTCAATATTATTGAAGCATTTATCAGGGTTATTGTCTCATGAGCGGATACATATT
TGAATGTATTTAGAAAAATAAACAAATAGGGGTTCCGCGCACATTTCCCCGAAAAGTGCCACCTGACGTC
GACGGATCGGGAGATCTCCCGATCCCCTATGGTGCACTCTCAGTACAATCTGCTCTGATGCCGCATAGTT
AAGCCAGTATCTGCTCCCTGCTTGTGTGTTGGAGGTCGCTGAGTAGTGCGCGAGCAAAATTTAAGCTACA
ACAAGGCAAGGCTTGACCGACAATTGCATGAAGAATCTGCTTAGGGTTAGGCGTTTTGCGCTGCTTCGCG
ATGTACGGGCCAGATATACGCGTTGACATTGATTATTGACTAGTTATTAATAGTAATCAATTACGGGGTC
ATTAGTTCATAGCCCATATATGGAGTTCCGCGTTACATAACTTACGGTAAATGGCCCGCCTGGCTGACCG
CCCAACGACCCCCGCCCATTGACGTCAATAATGACGTATGTTCCCATAGTAACGCCAATAGGGACTTTCC
ATTGACGTCAATGGGTGGAGTATTTACGGTAAACTGCCCACTTGGCAGTACATCAAGTGTATCATATGCC
AAGTACGCCCCCTATTGACGTCAATGACGGTAAATGGCCCGCCTGGCATTATGCCCAGTACATGACCTTA
TGGGACTTTCCTACTTGGCAGTACATCTACGTATTAGTCATCGCTATTACCATGGTGATGCGGTTTTGGC
AGTACATCAATGGGCGTGGATAGCGGTTTGACTCACGGGGATTTCCAAGTCTCCACCCCATTGACGTCAA
TGGGAGTTTGTTTTGGCACCAAAATCAACGGGACTTTCCAAAATGTCGTAACAACTCCGCCCCATTGACG
CAAATGGGCGGTAGGCGTGTACGGTGGGAGGTCTATATAAGCAGAGCTCTCCCTATCAGTGATAGAGATC
TCCCTATCAGTGATAGAGATCGTCGACGAGCTCGTTTAGTGAACCGTCAGATCGCCTGGAGACGCCATCC
ACGCTGTTTTGACCTCCATAGAAGACACCGGGACCGATCCAGCCTCCGGACTCTAGCGTTTAAACTTAAG
CTTGCCGCCACCATGGATTATAAAGATCATGACGGGGACTATAAGGATCACGATATTGACTACAAGGATG
ACGACGACAAAGGTTCTGGCAGTGGCAGCGGAGCTTCTAACTTTACTCAGTTCGTTCTCGTCGACAATGG
CGGAACTGGCGACGTGACTGTCGCCCCAAGCAACTTCGCTAACGGGATCGCTGAATGGATCAGCTCTAAC
TCGCGTTCACAGGCTTACAAAGTAACCTGTAGCGTTCGTCAGAGCTCTGCGCAGAATCGCAAATACACCA
TCAAAGTCGAGGTGCCTAAAGGCGCCTGGCGTTCGTACTTAAATATGGAACTAACCATTCCAATTTTCGC
CACGAATTCCGACTGCGAGCTTATTGTTAAGGCAATGCAAGGTCTCCTAAAAGATGGAAACCCGATTCCC
TCAGCAATCGCAGCAAACTCCGGCATCTACGCAATGGCTTCTAACTTTACTCAGTTCGTTCTCGTCGACA
ATGGCGGAACTGGCGACGTGACTGTCGCCCCAAGCAACTTCGCTAACGGGATCGCTGAATGGATCAGCTC
TAACTCGCGTTCACAGGCTTACAAAGTAACCTGTAGCGTTCGTCAGAGCTCTGCGCAGAATCGCAAATAC
ACCATCAAAGTCGAGGTGCCTAAAGGCGCCTGGCGTTCGTACTTAAATATGGAACTAACCATTCCAATTT
TCGCCACGAATTCCGACTGCGAGCTTATTGTTAAGGCAATGCAAGGTCTCCTAAAAGATGGAAACCCGAT
TCCCTCAGCAATCGCAGCAAACTCCGGCATCTACGGCTCCGGAGGCTCTGGTAGCGGATCCGGTGGCATG
GCGGCAGCCGCAGCGGCAGGGGCTGGGCCAGAGATGGTCCGCGGGCAGGTGTTCGACGTGGGGCCGCGCT
ACACCAACCTCTCGTACATCGGCGAGGGCGCCTACGGCATGGTGTGCTCTGCTTATGATAATGTCAACAA
AGTTCGAGTAGCTATCAAGAAAATCAGCCCCTTTGAGCACCAGACCTACTGCCAGAGAACCCTGAGGGAG
ATAAAAATCTTACTGCGCTTCAGACATGAGAACATCATTGGAATCAATGACATTATTCGAGCACCAACCA
TCGAGCAAATGAAAGATGTATATATAGTACAGGACCTCATGGAAACAGATCTTTACAAGCTCTTGAAGAC
ACAACACCTCAGCAATGACCATATCTGCTATTTTCTCTACCAGATCCTCAGAGGGTTAAAATATATCCAT
TCAGCTAACGTTCTGCACCGTGACCTCAAGCCTTCCAACCTGCTGCTCAACACCACCTGTGATCTCAAGA
TCTGTGACTTTGGCCTGGCCCGTGTTGCAGATCCAGACCATGATCACACAGGGTTCCTGACAGAATATGT
GGCCACACGTTGGTACAGGGCTCCAGAAATTATGTTGAATTCCAAGGGCTACACCAAGTCCATTGATATT
TGGTCTGTAGGCTGCATTCTGGCAGAAATGCTTTCTAACAGGCCCATCTTTCCAGGGAAGCATTATCTTG
ACCAGCTGAACCACATTTTGGGTATTCTTGGATCCCCATCACAAGAAGACCTGAATTGTATAATAAATTT
AAAAGCTAGGAACTATTTGCTTTCTCTTCCACACAAAAATAAGGTGCCATGGAACAGGCTGTTCCCAAAT
GCTGACTCCAAAGCTCTGGACTTATTGGACAAAATGTTGACATTCAACCCACACAAGAGGATTGAAGTAG
AACAGGCTCTGGCCCACCCATATCTGGAGCAGTATTACGACCCGAGTGACGAGCCCATCGCCGAAGCACC
ATTCAAGTTCGACATGGAATTGGATGACTTGCCTAAGGAAAAGCTCAAAGAACTAATTTTTGAAGAGACT
GCTAGATTCCAGCCAGGATACAGATCTTAACTCGAGTCTAGAGGGCCCGTTTAAACCCGCTGATCAGCCT
CGACTGTGCCTTCTAGTTGCCAGCCATCTGTTGTTTGCCCCTCCCCCGTGCCTTCCTTGACCCTGGAAGG
TGCCACTCCCACTGTCCTTTCCTAATAAAATGAGGAAATTGCATCGCATTGTCTGAGTAGGTGTCATTCT
ATTCTGGGGGGTGGGGTGGGGCAGGACAGCAAGGGGGAGGATTGGGAAGACAATAGCAGGCATGCTGGGG
ATGCGGTGGGCTCTATGGCTTCTGAGGCGGAAAGAACCAGCTGGGGCTCTAGGGGGTATCCCC
[124 nt withheld, positions 4614-4737]
C
[91 nt withheld, positions 4739-4829]
AGGGTGATGGTTCACGTACCTAGAAGTTCCTATTCCGAAGTTCCTATTCTCTAGAAAGTATAGGAACTTC
CTTGGCCAAAAAGCCTGAACTCACCGCGACGTCTGTCGAGAAGTTTCTGATCGAAAAGTTCGACAGCGTC
TCCGACCTGATGCAGCTCTCGGAGGGCGAAGAATCTCGTGCTTTCAGCTTCGATGTAGGAGGGCGTGGAT
ATGTCCTGCGGGTAAATAGCTGCGCCGATGGTTTCTACAAAGATCGTTATGTTTATCGGCACTTTGCATC
GGCCGCGCTCCCGATTCCGGAAGTGCTTGACATTGGGGAATTCAGCGAGAGCCTGACCTATTGCATCTCC
CGCCGTGCACAGGGTGTCACGTTGCAAGACCTGCCTGAAACCGAACTGCCCGCTGTTCTGCAGCCGGTCG
CGGAGGCCATGGATGCGATCGCTGCGGCCGATCTTAGCCAGACGAGCGGGTTCGGCCCATTCGGACCGCA
AGGAATCGGTCAATACACTACATGGCGTGATTTCATATGCGCGATTGCTGATCCCCATGTGTATCACTGG
CAAACTGTGATGGACGACACCGTCAGTGCGTCCGTCGCGCAGGCTCTCGATGAGCTGATGCTTTGGGCCG
AGGACTGCCCCGAAGTCCGGCACCTCGTGCACGCGGATTTCGGCTCCAACAATGTCCTGACGGACAATGG
CCGCATAACAGCGGTCATTGACTGGAGCGAGGCGATGTTCGGGGATTCCCAATACGAGGTCGCCAACATC
TTCTTCTGGAGGCCGTGGTTGGCTTGTATGGAGCAGCAGACGCGCTACTTCGAGCGGAGGCATCCGGAGC
TTGCAGGATCGCCGCGGCTCCGGGCGTATATGCTCCGCATTGGTCTTGACCAACTCTATCAGAGCTTGGT
TGACGGCAATTTCGATGATGCAGCTTGGGCGCAGGGTCGATGCGACGCAATCGTCCGATCCGGAGCCGGG
ACTGTCGGGCGTACACAAATCGCCCGCAGAAGCGCGGCCGTCTGGACCGATGGCTGTGTAGAAGTACTCG
CCGATAGTGGAAACCGACGCCCCAGCACTCGTCCGAGGGCAAAGGAATAGCACGTACTACGAGATTTCGA
TTCCACCGCCGCCTTCTATGAAAGGTTGGGCTTCGGAATCGTTTTCCGGGACGCCGGCTGGATGATCCTC
CAGCGCGGGGATCTCATGCTGGAGTTCTTCGCCCACCCCAACTTGTTTATTGCAGCTTATAATGGTTACA
AATAAAGCAATAGCATCACAAATTTCACAAATAAAGCATTTTTTTCACTGCATTCTAGTTGTGGTTTGTC
CAAACTCATCAATGTATCTTATCATGTCTGTATACCGTCGACCTCTAGCTAGAGCTTGGCGTAATCATGG
TCATAGCTGTTTCCTGTGTGAAATTGTTATCCGCTCACAATTCCACACAACATACGAGCCGGAAGCATAA
AGTGTAAAGCCTGGGGTGCCTAATGAGTGAGCTAACTCACATTAATTGCGTTGCGCTCACTGCCCGCTTT
CCAGTCGGGAAACCTGTCGTGCCAGCTGCATTAATGAATCGGCCAACGCGCGGGGAGAGGCGGTTTGCGT
ATTGGGCGCTCTTCCGCTTCCTCGCTCACTGACTCGCTGCGCTCGGTCGTTCGGCTGCGGCGAGCGGTAT
CAGCTCACTCAAAGGCGGTAATACGGTTATCCACAGAATCAGGGGATAACGCAGGAAAGAACATGTGAGC
AAAAGGCCAGCAAAAGGCCAGGAACCGTAAAAAGGCCGCGTTGCTGGCGTTTTTCCATAGGCTCCGCCCC
CCTGACGAGCATCACAAAAATCGACGCTCAAGTCAGAGGTGGCGAAACCCGACAGGACTATAAAGATACC
AGGCGTTTCCCCCTGGAAGCTCCCTCGTGCGCTCTCCTGTTCCGACCCTGCCGCTTACCGGATACCTGTC
CGCCTTTCTCCCTTCGGGAAGCGTGGCGCTTTCTCATAGCTCACGCTGTAGGTATCTCAGTTCGGTGTAG
GTCGTTCGCTCCAAGCTGGGCTGTGTGCACGAACCCCCCGTTCAGCCCGACCGCTGCGCCTTATCCGGTA
ACTATCGTCTTGAGTCCAACCCGGTAAGACACGACTTATCGCCACTGGCAGCAGCCA
Features (pLannotate 1.2.2; 25 found; start..end, strand, type, name):
    404..1264    -  CDS            AmpR: β-lactamase; bla; confers resistance to ampicillin, carbenicillin, and related antibiotics
   1265..1369    -  promoter       AmpR promoter: bla
   1428..1480    -  misc_feature   bom (fragment): basis of mobility region from pBR322
   1635..2014    +  enhancer       CMV enhancer: human cytomegalovirus immediate early enhancer
   2015..2218    +  promoter       CMV promoter: human cytomegalovirus (CMV) immediate early promoter
   2220..2239    +  promoter       PLtetO-1 promoter (fragment): modified phage lambda PL promoter with tet operator sites (Lutz and Bujard, 1997)
   2241..2260    +  promoter       PLtetO-1 promoter (fragment): modified phage lambda PL promoter with tet operator sites (Lutz and Bujard, 1997)
   2268..2301    +  promoter       TRE3GV promoter (fragment): 3rd-generation Tet-responsive promoter that can be activated by binding of Tet-On® 3G, optimized for retroviral and lentiviral vectors
   2441..2457    +  CDS            3xFLAG (fragment): three tandem FLAG® epitope tags
   2483..2681    +  CDS            MS2 (fragment): bacteriophage MS2 coat protein binds to a specific stem-loop structure in the viral RNA (Peabody, 1993)
   2687..2830    +  CDS            MS2 (fragment): bacteriophage MS2 coat protein binds to a specific stem-loop structure in the viral RNA (Peabody, 1993)
   2834..3184    +  CDS            CAPSD_BPMS2 (fragment): Experimental evidence at protein level: Swiss-Prot protein existence level 1. Acts as a translational repressor of viral replicase synthesis late in infection. This latter function is the result of capsid protein interaction with an RNA hairpin which contains the replicase ribosome-binding site. From Escherichia phage MS2 (Bacteriophage MS2).
   3248..4297    +  CDS            Mapk1: MK01_MOUSE - Also known as Erk2, Mapk, Prkm1. Experimental evidence at protein level: Swiss-Prot protein existence level 1. Acts as a transcriptional repressor. Binds to a [GC]AAA[GC] consensus sequence. Repress the expression of interferon gamma-induced genes. Seems to bind to the promoter of CCL5, DMP1, IFIH1, IFITM1, IRF7, IRF9, LAMP3, OAS1, OAS2, OAS3 and STAT1. Transcriptional activity is independent of kinase activity. From Mus musculus (Mouse).
   4344..4568    +  polyA_signal   bGH poly(A) signal: bovine growth hormone polyadenylation signal
   4572..4593    +  promoter       SV40 promoter (fragment): SV40 enhancer and early promoter
   4614..4847    +  rep_origin     f1 ori (fragment) (sequence partly withheld): f1 bacteriophage origin of replication; arrow indicates direction of (+) strand synthesis
   4852..4899    +  protein_bind   FRT: FLP-mediated recombination occurs in the 8-bp core sequence TCTAGAAA (Turan and Bode, 2011). FLP recombinase from the Saccharomyces cerevisiae 2μ plasmid
   4907..5929    +  CDS            HygR: aminoglycoside phosphotransferase from E. coli; aph(4)-Ia; confers resistance to hygromycin
   5939..6064    +  CDS            ble (fragment): BLE_KLEPN - Experimental evidence at protein level: Swiss-Prot protein existence level 1. Binding protein with a strong affinity to the bleomycin family of antibiotics. Binds to CL990; an antimitotic-antibiotic compound. From Klebsiella pneumoniae.
   6059..6180    +  polyA_signal   SV40 poly(A) signal: SV40 polyadenylation signal
   6253..6269    -  protein_bind   lac operator: The lac repressor binds to the lac operator to inhibit transcription in E. coli. This inhibition can be relieved by adding lactose or isopropyl-β-D-thiogalactopyranoside (IPTG). lac repressor encoded by lacI
   6277..6307    -  promoter       lac promoter: promoter for the E. coli lac operon
   6322..6343    -  protein_bind   CAP binding site: CAP binding activates transcription in the presence of cAMP. E. coli catabolite activator protein
   6356..6448    -  CDS            lacI (fragment): lac repressor; lacI; The lac repressor binds to the lac operator to inhibit transcription in E. coli. This inhibition can be relieved by adding lactose or isopropyl-β-D-thiogalactopyranoside (IPTG).
   6631..233     -  rep_origin     ori (across the origin): high-copy-number ColE1/pMB1/pBR322/pUC origin of replication
