[The description below was written by a language model from this plasmid's Addgene catalogue record and pLannotate feature annotations shown in this document.]
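Description:
3xFlag-tdMCP-Erk2 (pErk reporter) is a mammalian expression plasmid of about 7 kb built on a pcDNA5 backbone. It is propagated in E. coli from a high-copy ColE1/pUC-type origin under ampicillin selection (AmpR with its bla promoter). The backbone also carries an FRT site placed directly upstream of a hygromycin resistance coding sequence followed by an SV40 polyadenylation signal. This arrangement is typical of Flp-recombinase integration vectors, in which the promoterless HygR is activated only after site-specific insertion into a genomic FRT locus. The record, however, describes this plasmid as being used for transient expression.

The expression cassette is driven by the CMV immediate-early enhancer and promoter. Short tet operator matches are annotated immediately downstream, suggesting a CMV/TetO2-style promoter that would be repressible in Tet repressor-expressing cells and constitutive otherwise. The cassette ends in the bovine growth hormone polyadenylation signal. The open reading frame encodes an N-terminal 3xFLAG epitope, then a tandem dimer of the bacteriophage MS2 coat protein (tdMCP, annotated as successive MS2 coat fragments), fused to Erk2 (MAPK1). The catalogue lists the insert as human, whereas the automated annotation matched the closely related mouse Mapk1 entry; the record does not resolve this difference.

MS2 coat protein binds a specific RNA stem-loop, so the fusion can physically link Erk2 to RNAs carrying MS2 hairpins, while the FLAG tag provides a handle for detection or pulldown. According to the record, the construct serves as the phospho-Erk reporter in LABEL-seq MAPK activity assays, a multiplexed method for profiling intracellular protein abundance, activity, interactions and druggability.
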