Addgene plasmid #226167: 3xFlag-tdMCP-Erk2 (pErk reporter)
Purpose: Used to transiently express the pErk reporter in LABEL-seq MAPK activity assays.
Depositing lab: Dustin Maly. Depositing organization: University of Washington. Publication: Multiplexed profiling of intracellular protein abundance, activity, interactions and druggability with LABEL-seq. Simon JJ, Fowler DM, Maly DJ. Nat Methods. 2024 Nov;21(11):2094-2106. doi: 10.1038/s41592-024-02456-7. Epub 2024 Oct 21. PubMed 39433876.
Backbone
  Vector backbone: pcDNA5
  Total vector size (bp): 6985
  Vector type: Mammalian Expression
  Selectable markers: Hygromycin
Growth in bacteria
  Bacterial resistance: Ampicillin, 100 μg/mL
  Growth temperature: 37°C
  Growth strain: DH5alpha
  Copy number: High Copy
Gene/Insert
  Gene/Insert name: 3xFlag-tdMCP-Erk2 (alt names: pErk Reporter; Erk)
  Species: H. sapiens (human)
  Entrez Gene: MAPK1 (a.k.a. ERK, ERK-2, ERK2, ERT1, MAPK2, NS13, P42MAPK, PRKM1, PRKM2, p38, p40, p41, p41mapk, p42-MAPK)
  Tag / fusion protein: 3xFlag-tdMCP (N terminal on insert)
Terms and licenses: Academic/Nonprofit Terms; Industry Terms: Not Available to Industry
How to cite: 3xFlag-tdMCP-Erk2 (pErk reporter) was a gift from Dustin Maly (Addgene plasmid # 226167 ; http://n2t.net/addgene:226167 ; RRID:Addgene_226167)
